Addgene plasmid #39502: pLXSN-p85α-ΔiSH2-N
Depositing lab: Julian Downward. Depositing organization: Cancer Research UK. Publication: Role of phosphoinositide 3-OH kinase in cell transformation and control of the actin cytoskeleton by Ras. Rodriguez-Viciana P, Warne PH, Khwaja A, Marte BM, Pappin D, Das P, Waterfield MD, Ridley A, Downward J. Cell. 1997 May 2;89(3):457-67. 10.1016/S0092-8674(00)80226-3 PubMed 9150145.
Backbone
  Vector backbone: pLXSN
  Backbone manufacturer: Clontech
  Vector type: Mammalian Expression, Retroviral
  Selectable markers: Neomycin (select with G418)
Growth in bacteria
  Bacterial resistance: Ampicillin, 100 μg/mL
  Growth temperature: 37°C
  Growth strain: DH5alpha
  Copy number: Unknown
Gene/Insert
  Gene/Insert name: p85 ΔiSH2-N (alt name: PIK3R1)
  Species: B. taurus (bovine)
  Mutation: ΔiSH2-N = deletion of AA478-513
  Entrez Gene: PIK3R1
  Cloning method: Restriction Enzyme; 5′ cloning site EcoRI (not destroyed); 3′ cloning site EcoRI (not destroyed)
  Sequencing primers: 5′ pLXSN_5
Terms and licenses: Academic/Nonprofit Terms; Industry Terms: Not Available to Industry
How to cite: pLXSN-p85α-ΔiSH2-N was a gift from Julian Downward (Addgene plasmid # 39502 ; http://n2t.net/addgene:39502 ; RRID:Addgene_39502)
