[The description below was written by a language model from this plasmid's Addgene catalogue record.]
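Description:
pLXSN-p85α-ΔiSH2-N is a retroviral mammalian expression plasmid built on the pLXSN backbone. It is propagated in E. coli under ampicillin selection, and its copy number is not recorded. No feature table accompanies the record, so the regulatory elements are not explicitly listed. In the standard pLXSN design, the name reflects the layout LTR–insert (X)–SV40 promoter–neomycin resistance. The cloned gene is transcribed from the 5′ Moloney-type long terminal repeat, and an internal SV40 early promoter drives the neo gene. This fits the recorded G418 selection in mammalian cells. The LTRs and packaging signal allow the transcript to be packaged into replication-defective virus when the plasmid is introduced into a packaging cell line. Target cells can then be stably transduced and selected.

The insert is bovine p85α (PIK3R1), the regulatory subunit of class IA phosphoinositide 3-kinase, cloned as an EcoRI fragment with both sites retained. Because the same enzyme flanks both ends, orientation cannot be inferred from the cloning sites alone. The ΔiSH2-N mutation deletes amino acids 478–513, which lie in the N-terminal part of the inter-SH2 region. In general this region mediates binding of p85 to the p110 catalytic subunit, so deletions of this kind are commonly used as dominant-negative adaptors that occupy upstream phosphotyrosine docking sites without recruiting catalytic activity. The record itself does not state the functional consequence. The associated publication concerns the role of PI 3-kinase in Ras-driven cell transformation and control of the actin cytoskeleton, which suggests the construct was used to interfere with PI 3-kinase signalling in stably transduced mammalian cells. No epitope tag or reporter is recorded.
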