>Addgene plasmid #39502 | pLXSN-p85α-ΔiSH2-N | addgene partial sequence | sequence record 51053 | pLXSN_5
CAGCCCTCACTCCTTCTCTAGGCGCCGGAATTCACTTCCCGGAGAAACGTCAGGGTAGACTGCAGTGTGC
AGCCAGCCTCAGCCGTCGCATGGTCTCAGGTCTGCAGCCATGAGTGCCGAGGGGTACCAGTACCGGGCGC
TGTACGACTATAAGAAGGAGCGGGAAGAGGACATTGACTTGCACCTGGGGGACATATTGACTGTGAACAA
AGGGTCCTTAGTCGCTCTTGGATTCAGTGATGGACAGGAAGCCAAGCCTGAAGAAATTGGCTGGTTAAAT
GGCTATAACGAGACGACAGGGGAGAGGGGAGACTTTCCGGGAACTTACGTAGAATATATTGGAAGGAAAA
AGATCTCGCCTCCCACACCAAAGCCCCGGCCACCTCGACCCCTTCCTGTTGCCCCAGGTCCTTCAAAAAC
TGAAGCAGACAGTGAGCAACAAGCTTCCACTCTCCCAGACCTTGCAGAGCAGTTCGCACCCCCTGACGTT
GCTCCACCGCTTCTTATCAAGCTCGTGGAAGCCATTGAAAAGAAAGGTCTGGAATGTTCAACTCTATACA
GAACACAGAGCTCCAGCAACCCAGCCGAGTTACGACAGCTTCTTGATTGTGATACCGCCTCCTTGGACTT
GGAGATGTTCGATGTGCACGTTTTAGCTGACGCCTTCAAACGCTATCTCCTGGACTTACCGAATCCTGTC
ATTCCGGTAGCCGTTTCCAGTGAACTGATTTCTTTAGCCCCAGAAGTGCAGAGTTCTGAAGAATACATCC
AGCTGTTGAAGAAACTCATTAGGTCGCCCAGCATACCTCATCAGTACTGGCTCACACTGCAGTATTTGCT
AAAACATTTCTTCAAGCTCT
