>Addgene plasmid #39502 | pLXSN-p85α-ΔiSH2-N | addgene partial sequence | sequence record 51054 | pBABE-3
CGATTCCGTTGCTGATTCCGTTGCTGTCGCCTTGGGGAGTCAAAGGTAAGGAGCAGGCTGGAGGGCGGCC
CTTCATCGCCTCTGCTGCGCGTACACTGGGTAGGCTAGTGTGACGTTGAGGGAGTCGTTGTGCTGCACGA
GAGAGGTGTGCTGGTAGTGGAGCACCAGCTCCTTGAGGGAGCTGTACAGGTTGTAGGGCTCGGCGAAGCC
GTAGCCCGTGGCCGTCTTGTTGATGACGCAGTGCTTGACCTCGCCGTCCACCACCACAGAGCAGGCGTAG
CAGCCCTGTTTACTGCTTTCCCGGACAAGAAAAGTGCCGTCTCGCTTCCCTCGCAACAGGTTTTCAGCTT
TGTTTCGGTTGCTGCTTCCAACATTCCAAGTCTTCTCATCGTGGTGGGGCAAATCCTCATCATCTTCTAC
CAGCGAATATTGGTCTTCAGTGTTTTCATTGCCCAGCCACTCGTTCAATTTCTTCTGCCGAACACCTTTC
TGAGTCAACCACATCAAGTATTGGTCTCTCGTCTTTCTTAGCTGAATGAGGTCTGGTTTAATGCTGTTCA
TGCGTTTGTCAATCTCACGATACTCAGCCGCCTGCTTCTTCAAGTCCTCTTCCAATCTCCTTCTGCTGTC
GACAATTTCACTGATTCGAGACTTTAACTTTTCATAATTATGCATAATCCTTTGGATTTCCGTCTCGTTG
CCTTCACGTCTAGATTGGATTTCCTGGGAAGTTCGGGTATAGTCTTCATATAATCTATCATATTCCCGAC
TTTTTTCTTGAAATTGAGTGTTATATTCATGTAATTTTTTCCC
